Addgene plasmid #194423: LT1_84_TU5of5_HOhomology
Purpose: (Empty Backbone) TU5 backbone (for TU #5 for plasmid with 5 TUs) with HO homology arms for Saccharomyces cerevisiae
Depositing lab: Lisbeth Olsson. Depositing organization: Chalmers University of Technology. Publication: ScEnSor Kit for Saccharomyces cerevisiae Engineering and Biosensor-Driven Investigation of the Intracellular Environment. Torello Pianale L, Olsson L. ACS Synth Biol. 2023 Aug 8. doi: 10.1021/acssynbio.3c00124. PubMed 37552581.
Backbone
  Vector backbone: MoClo YTK
  Vector type: Bacterial Expression, Synthetic Biology
Growth in bacteria
  Bacterial resistance: Ampicillin, 100 μg/mL
  Growth temperature: 37°C
  Growth strain: DH5alpha
  Copy number: High Copy
Gene/Insert
  Gene/Insert name: None
  Mutation: NA
Resource information
  A portion of this plasmid was derived from a plasmid made by: GFP dropout cassette from Addgene plasmid #65154
Terms and licenses: Academic/Nonprofit Terms; Industry Terms: Not Available to Industry
How to cite: LT1_84_TU5of5_HOhomology was a gift from Lisbeth Olsson (Addgene plasmid # 194423 ; http://n2t.net/addgene:194423 ; RRID:Addgene_194423)
