[The description below was written by a language model from this plasmid's Addgene catalogue record and pLannotate feature annotations shown in this document.]
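Description:
LT1_84_TU5of5_HOhomology is an empty backbone built on the MoClo Yeast Toolkit (YTK) framework and forms part of a kit for engineering Saccharomyces cerevisiae and introducing biosensors. It is designed to receive the fifth transcriptional unit (TU5) in an assembly scheme in which five transcriptional units are combined into one multigene plasmid, and it carries homology arms to the yeast HO locus so that the assembled DNA can be integrated into the chromosome by homologous recombination. The plasmid is about 4.3 kb and is maintained in E. coli at high copy number from a ColE1/pUC-type origin, with selection by ampicillin through a β-lactamase gene driven by its native bla promoter.

In place of an insert, the plasmid holds a GFP dropout cassette derived from a YTK plasmid. It consists of a superfolder GFP coding sequence followed by the rrnB T1 and T7Te bacterial transcription terminators. In MoClo-style Golden Gate cloning such a cassette serves as a visual screen: when the assembled parts replace it, correct clones give non-fluorescent colonies, whereas colonies retaining the uncut backbone stay green. The automated feature table annotates only the GFP, the terminators, the resistance gene and the origin. It does not mark the promoter driving GFP, the Type IIS restriction sites, the assembly connectors or the HO homology arms, so their positions are not given and the arms are known only from the catalogue description. No yeast selection marker or yeast replication origin is annotated or recorded.
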