Features (pLannotate 1.2.2; 6 found; start..end, strand, type, name):
    373..1086    +  CDS            superfolder GFP: GFP variant that folds robustly even when fused to poorly folded proteins (Pédelacq et al., 2006)
   1098..1169    +  terminator     rrnB T1 terminator: transcription terminator T1 from the E. coli rrnB gene
   1185..1212    +  terminator     T7Te terminator: phage T7 early transcription terminator
   2053..2913    -  CDS            AmpR: β-lactamase; bla; confers resistance to ampicillin, carbenicillin, and related antibiotics
   2914..3018    -  promoter       AmpR promoter: bla
   3121..3709    +  rep_origin     ori: high-copy-number ColE1/pMB1/pBR322/pUC origin of replication
>Addgene plasmid #194423 | LT1_84_TU5of5_HOhomology | addgene full sequence | sequence record 383135 | Addgene NGS Result
TCCCTGAATTCGCATCTAGAGCCTGCACTAGACGAACTAGGCAAGATGCGTCCAATCCGTCTAAACATGG
TGACAACGCTGGACAGATGACGTAACACCGAGCCACATCCTGAAATCGAGGCAGGCTAACCGAAACCGTG
ACAATGCAAAGAGACAGCCTGACCGTCTCAGGTAGACTACCCATGAGTCACAATGAACGTGAGACCGAAA
GTGAAACGTGATTTCATGCGTCATTTTGAACATTTTGTAAATCTTATTTAATAATGTGTGCGGCAATTCA
CATTTAATTTATGAATGTTTTCTTAACATCGCGGCAACTCAAGAAACGGCAGGTTCGGATCTTAGCTACT
AGAGAAAGAGGAGAAATACTAGATGCGTAAAGGCGAAGAGCTGTTCACTGGTGTCGTCCCTATTCTGGTG
GAACTGGATGGTGATGTCAACGGTCATAAGTTTTCCGTGCGTGGCGAGGGTGAAGGTGACGCAACTAATG
GTAAACTGACGCTGAAGTTCATCTGTACTACTGGTAAACTGCCGGTTCCTTGGCCGACTCTGGTAACGAC
GCTGACTTATGGTGTTCAGTGCTTTGCTCGTTATCCGGACCATATGAAGCAGCATGACTTCTTCAAGTCC
GCCATGCCGGAAGGCTATGTGCAGGAACGCACGATTTCCTTTAAGGATGACGGCACGTACAAAACGCGTG
CGGAAGTGAAATTTGAAGGCGATACCCTGGTAAACCGCATTGAGCTGAAAGGCATTGACTTTAAAGAGGA
CGGCAATATCCTGGGCCATAAGCTGGAATACAATTTTAACAGCCACAATGTTTACATCACCGCCGATAAA
CAAAAAAATGGCATTAAAGCGAATTTTAAAATTCGCCACAACGTGGAGGATGGCAGCGTGCAGCTGGCTG
ATCACTACCAGCAAAACACTCCAATCGGTGATGGTCCTGTTCTGCTGCCAGACAATCACTATCTGAGCAC
GCAAAGCGTTCTGTCTAAAGATCCGAACGAGAAACGCGATCATATGGTTCTGCTGGAGTTCGTAACCGCA
GCGGGCATCACGCATGGTATGGATGAACTGTACAAATGACCAGGCATCAAATAAAACGAAAGGCTCAGTC
GAAAGACTGGGCCTTTCGTTTTATCTGTTGTTTGTCGGTGAACGCTCTCTACTAGAGTCACACTGGCTCA
CCTTCGGGTGGGCCTTTCTGCGTTTATAGGTCTCAGCTGAGCATGAGACGGAAATCTGCTCGTCAGTGGT
GCTCACACTGACGAATCATGTACAGATCATACCGATGACTGCCTGGCGACTCACAACTAAGCAAGACAGC
CGGAACCAGCGCCGGCGAACACCACTGCATATATGGCATATCACAACAGTCCAACTAGTGCACTGCAGTA
CATAACCCCTAGGTCTTCCTGAGAGTTATCGTGTTGCATCTGCGGCTTTAAATTGATGTATCTCATCGCA
GGCACGGGCAGTACAGTGCCCTGAGCGTAGGGAAAAATGAAAAAAAGGATGTAACTTTTAACATAATTCC
AGCACGCAGCGATTGGGTATAATGAAGATTGTTAAGTTCAACAACATGTGAAATTCTTAGCTCCGCAACT
TGCTTGAATTATGAGCTCTAAGATTCAAGAAGTAAATAGGTCATATAATGGAATGATAGTAGTACTTGAT
AAAGGAACCATGTGATCTTACGTTGATATGAAAATAATTCTCTCACAGAAGTCAGTTTGTATGACTAACA
TAGAGAGTAATTGCTTTTCGGATAAAATCGCACCTAACAAAGATTACCTTTTGTAAAGCCTCCAGAACAG
CTATGAATGTTCGTTATTCTACGCACTTTCTTTCATACATCTTGATCCGCCTTTTTTGATGTAGGTTTTA
ACGCGGCAAAACATATTAATTTTTCTGATTTGGAAAAATAAAGAGTTAGTTCTGCCCCGAGCGGCCGCGA
TTATCAAAAAGGATCTTCACCTAGATCCTTTTAAATTAAAAATGAAGTTTTAAATCAATCTAAAGTATAT
ATGAGTAAACTTGGTCTGACAGTTACCAATGCTTAATCAGTGAGGCACCTATCTCAGCGATCTGTCTATT
TCGTTCATCCATAGTTGCCTGACTCCCCGTCGTGTAGATAACTACGATACGGGAGGGCTTACCATCTGGC
CCCAGTGCTGCAATGATACCGCGGGACCCACGCTCACCGGCTCCAGATTTATCAGCAATAAACCAGCCAG
CCGGAAGGGCCGAGCGCAGAAGTGGTCCTGCAACTTTATCCGCCTCCATCCAGTCTATTAATTGTTGCCG
GGAAGCTAGAGTAAGTAGTTCGCCAGTTAATAGTTTGCGCAACGTTGTTGCCATTGCTACAGGCATCGTG
GTGTCACGCTCGTCGTTTGGTATGGCTTCATTCAGCTCCGGTTCCCAACGATCAAGGCGAGTTACATGAT
CCCCCATGTTGTGCAAAAAAGCGGTTAGCTCCTTCGGTCCTCCGATCGTTGTCAGAAGTAAGTTGGCCGC
AGTGTTATCACTCATGGTTATGGCAGCACTGCATAATTCTCTTACTGTCATGCCATCCGTAAGATGCTTT
TCTGTGACTGGTGAGTACTCAACCAAGTCATTCTGAGAATAGTGTATGCGGCGACCGAGTTGCTCTTGCC
CGGCGTCAATACGGGATAATACCGCGCCACATAGCAGAACTTTAAAAGTGCTCATCATTGGAAAACGTTC
TTCGGGGCGAAAACTCTCAAGGATCTTACCGCTGTTGAGATCCAGTTCGATGTAACCCACTCGTGCACCC
AACTGATCTTCAGCATCTTTTACTTTCACCAGCGTTTCTGGGTGAGCAAAAACAGGAAGGCAAAATGCCG
CAAAAAAGGGAATAAGGGCGACACGGAAATGTTGAATACTCATACTCTTCCTTTTTCAATATTATTGAAG
CATTTATCAGGGTTATTGTCTCATGAGCGGATACATATTTGAATGTATTTAGAAAAATAAACAAATAGGG
GTTCCGCGCACATTTCCCCGAAAAGTGCCACCTGTCATGACCAAAATCCCTTAACGTGAGTTTTCGTTCC
ACTGAGCGTCAGACCCCGTAGAAAAGATCAAAGGATCTTCTTGAGATCCTTTTTTTCTGCGCGTAATCTG
CTGCTTGCAAACAAAAAAACCACCGCTACCAGCGGTGGTTTGTTTGCCGGATCAAGAGCTACCAACTCTT
TTTCCGAAGGTAACTGGCTTCAGCAGAGCGCAGATACCAAATACTGTTCTTCTAGTGTAGCCGTAGTTAG
GCCACCACTTCAAGAACTCTGTAGCACCGCCTACATACCTCGCTCTGCTAATCCTGTTACCAGTGGCTGC
TGCCAGTGGCGATAAGTCGTGTCTTACCGGGTTGGACTCAAGACGATAGTTACCGGATAAGGCGCAGCGG
TCGGGCTGAACGGGGGGTTCGTGCACACAGCCCAGCTTGGAGCGAACGACCTACACCGAACTGAGATACC
TACAGCGTGAGCTATGAGAAAGCGCCACGCTTCCCGAAGGGAGAAAGGCGGACAGGTATCCGGTAAGCGG
CAGGGTCGGAACAGGAGAGCGCACGAGGGAGCTTCCAGGGGGAAACGCCTGGTATCTTTATAGTCCTGTC
GGGTTTCGCCACCTCTGACTTGAGCGTCGATTTTTGTGATGCTCGTCAGGGGGGCGGAGCCTATGGAAAA
ACGCCAGCAACGCGGCCTTTTTACGGTTCCTGGCCTTTTGCTGGCCTTTTGCTCACATGTTCTTTCCTGC
GTTATCCCCTGATTCTGTGGATAACCGTGCGGCCGCCAATTCTAATTGTATCGAGATCACTTTTCGTGAT
CCGCTAATCAGCGACGGTCACATTAGGTTTGCCAAGTCAGGGTATGAACCATACGATCAGTTTTCGTGAA
CCTGGTACGTATATTGTGGCGTTTGTGTATATTTTCATTCTTTGACAACAATCAATACCAACCTCAAATA
GGAAAAGTAATAAGTTTGGCGTTACACCCCAAAAGACGCCAAACGGATCGAACTTACTCAATAGCAATTA
GCGAGACAAAACCTACGTTAAGACCTGTAACCGATTTATCAAAGCACTCTGCGGTTCTTTCTTGGGAATA
TTACCTGGACATTTTGTGCCCTCAAGAAACGAGGCTCTACGAGCCTGTTGGAGCCCCTCAGACATTAGCC
GCCACGAATCAAACTTTTTACGCGATTCGGCCCAAATCAGTTTCTCACAGATCATTCGTAGAGTGAAAAA
GCACATCGATTATTTGATACCCCTTTGGGTTAATTACTGTTGAGGTCTTTGCCGTAAGTTCCATCGCTG
